Addgene plasmid #198725: RhoC gRNA #2
Purpose: Cas9-mediated knockout of RhoC in mammalian cells #2
Depositing lab: Takeshi Imai. Depositing organization: Kyushu University. Publication: Activity-dependent local protection and lateral inhibition control synaptic competition in developing mitral cells in mice. Fujimoto S, Leiwe MN, Aihara S, Sakaguchi R, Muroyama Y, Kobayakawa R, Kobayakawa K, Saito T, Imai T. Dev Cell. 2023 Jul 24;58(14):1221-1236.e7. doi: 10.1016/j.devcel.2023.05.004. Epub 2023 Jun 7. PubMed 37290446.
Backbone
  Vector backbone: gRNA backbone
  Backbone size w/o insert (bp): 2733
  Total vector size (bp): 2813
  Vector type: Mammalian Expression, CRISPR
Growth in bacteria
  Bacterial resistance: Ampicillin, 100 μg/mL
  Growth temperature: 37°C
  Growth strain: DH5alpha
  Copy number: Low Copy
Gene/Insert
  Gene/Insert name: RhoC
  gRNA/shRNA sequence: ctatatagccgacatcgaagtgg
  Species: M. musculus (mouse)
  Entrez Gene: Rhoc (a.k.a. Arh9, Arhc)
  Promoter: U6
  Cloning method: Gibson Cloning
  Sequencing primers: 5′ None; 3′ M13R
Terms and licenses: Academic/Nonprofit Terms; Industry Terms: Not Available to Industry
Depositor comments: Please visit https://doi.org/10.1101/625616 for bioRxiv preprint.
How to cite: RhoC gRNA #2 was a gift from Takeshi Imai (Addgene plasmid # 198725 ; http://n2t.net/addgene:198725 ; RRID:Addgene_198725)
