[The description below was written by a language model from this plasmid's Addgene catalogue record and pLannotate feature annotations shown in this document.]
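Description:
RhoC gRNA #2 is a small (about 2.8 kb) mammalian CRISPR guide-expression plasmid built on a minimal "gRNA backbone" by Gibson assembly. Its payload is a single cassette in which the human U6 promoter, an RNA polymerase III promoter suited to short non-coding transcripts, drives a guide targeting mouse Rhoc (also known as Arh9 or Arhc). The guide is fused to the Streptococcus pyogenes Cas9 guide RNA scaffold. In the feature table, the short unannotated gap between the U6 promoter and the scaffold corresponds to the position of the target-specific spacer. The plasmid carries no Cas9 coding sequence and no mammalian selection marker or reporter, so the nuclease must be supplied from a separate construct or by the host cells.

For propagation in E. coli, the plasmid has a ColE1/pUC-type origin and a β-lactamase gene with its own promoter, giving ampicillin selection. The annotation describes this origin as high copy, whereas the catalogue entry lists the plasmid as low copy; the record does not resolve this difference. The remaining annotated elements are a pUC-style multiple cloning site, the lac promoter, operator and CAP binding site, and short fragments called as attB2, lacI and RSF ori. These appear to be cloning-vector remnants or partial annotation matches and have no evident role in the guide cassette.

The stated purpose is Cas9-mediated knockout of RhoC in mammalian cells. The "#2" marks this as the second guide against the gene. The plasmid was deposited with a study of activity-dependent synaptic competition in developing mouse mitral cells.
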