Features (pLannotate 1.2.2; 13 found; start..end, strand, type, name):
     72..312     +  promoter       U6 promoter: RNA polymerase III promoter for human U6 snRNA
    341..416     +  misc_RNA       gRNA scaffold: guide RNA scaffold for the Streptococcus pyogenes CRISPR/Cas9 system
    428..449     -  protein_bind   attB2 (fragment): mutant version of attB; recombination site for the Gateway® BP reaction BP Clonase™
    463..517     -  CDS            lacI (fragment): lac repressor; lacI; The lac repressor binds to the lac operator to inhibit transcription in E. coli. This inhibition can be relieved by adding lactose or isopropyl-β-D-thiogalactopyranoside (IPTG).
    519..652     -  rep_origin     RSF ori (fragment): Plasmids containing the RSF 1030 origin of replication can be propagated in E. coli cells that contain additional plasmids with compatible origins.
    658..714     +  misc_feature   MCS: pUC18/19 multiple cloning site
    751..767     -  protein_bind   lac operator: The lac repressor binds to the lac operator to inhibit transcription in E. coli. This inhibition can be relieved by adding lactose or isopropyl-β-D-thiogalactopyranoside (IPTG). lac repressor encoded by lacI
    775..805     -  promoter       lac promoter: promoter for the E. coli lac operon
    820..841     -  protein_bind   CAP binding site: CAP binding activates transcription in the presence of cAMP. E. coli catabolite activator protein
    854..946     -  CDS            lacI (fragment): lac repressor; lacI; The lac repressor binds to the lac operator to inhibit transcription in E. coli. This inhibition can be relieved by adding lactose or isopropyl-β-D-thiogalactopyranoside (IPTG).
   1129..1717    -  rep_origin     ori: high-copy-number ColE1/pMB1/pBR322/pUC origin of replication
   1888..2748    -  CDS            AmpR: β-lactamase; bla; confers resistance to ampicillin, carbenicillin, and related antibiotics
   2749..41      -  promoter       AmpR promoter (across the origin): bla
>Addgene plasmid #198725 | RhoC gRNA #2 | addgene full sequence | sequence record 394354 | Addgene NGS Result
TTTGAATGTATTTAGAAAAATAAACAAATAGGGGTTCCGCGCACATTTCCCCGAAAAGTGCCACCTGACG
TGAGGGCCTATTTCCCATGATTCCTTCATATTTGCATATACGATACAAGGCTGTTAGAGAGATAATTAGA
ATTAATTTGACTGTAAACACAAAGATATTAGTACAAAATACGTGACGTAGAAAGTAATAATTTCTTGGGT
AGTTTGCAGTTTTAAAATTATGTTTTAAAATGGACTATCATATGCTTACCGTAACTTGAAAGTATTTCGA
TTTCTTGGCTTTATATATCTTGTGGAAAGGACGAAACACCGTATATAGCCGACATCGAAGGTTTTAGAGC
TAGAAATAGCAAGTTAAAATAAGGCTAGTCCGTTATCAACTTGAAAAAGTGGCACCGAGTCGGTGCTTTT
TTTCTAGACCCAGCTTTCTTGTACAAAGTTGGCATTAGATCCGCTGCATTAATGAATCGGCCAACGCGCG
GGGAGAGGCGGTTTGCGTATTGGGCGCTCTTCCGCTTCCTCGCTCACTGACTCGCTGCGCTCGGTCGTTC
GGCTGCGGCGAGCGGTATCAGCTCACTCAAAGGCGGTAATACGGTTATCCACAGAATCAGGGGATAACGC
AGGAAAGAACATGTGAGCAAAAGGCCAGAATTCGAGCTCGGTACCCGGGGATCCTCTAGAGTCGACCTGC
AGGCATGCAAGCTTGGCGTAATCATGGTCATAGCTGTTTCCTGTGTGAAATTGTTATCCGCTCACAATTC
CACACAACATACGAGCCGGAAGCATAAAGTGTAAAGCCTGGGGTGCCTAATGAGTGAGCTAACTCACATT
AATTGCGTTGCGCTCACTGCCCGCTTTCCAGTCGGGAAACCTGTCGTGCCAGCTGCATTAATGAATCGGC
CAACGCGCGGGGAGAGGCGGTTTGCGTATTGGGCGCTCTTCCGCTTCCTCGCTCACTGACTCGCTGCGCT
CGGTCGTTCGGCTGCGGCGAGCGGTATCAGCTCACTCAAAGGCGGTAATACGGTTATCCACAGAATCAGG
GGATAACGCAGGAAAGAACATGTGAGCAAAAGGCCAGCAAAAGGCCAGGAACCGTAAAAAGGCCGCGTTG
CTGGCGTTTTTCCATAGGCTCCGCCCCCCTGACGAGCATCACAAAAATCGACGCTCAAGTCAGAGGTGGC
GAAACCCGACAGGACTATAAAGATACCAGGCGTTTCCCCCTGGAAGCTCCCTCGTGCGCTCTCCTGTTCC
GACCCTGCCGCTTACCGGATACCTGTCCGCCTTTCTCCCTTCGGGAAGCGTGGCGCTTTCTCATAGCTCA
CGCTGTAGGTATCTCAGTTCGGTGTAGGTCGTTCGCTCCAAGCTGGGCTGTGTGCACGAACCCCCCGTTC
AGCCCGACCGCTGCGCCTTATCCGGTAACTATCGTCTTGAGTCCAACCCGGTAAGACACGACTTATCGCC
ACTGGCAGCAGCCACTGGTAACAGGATTAGCAGAGCGAGGTATGTAGGCGGTGCTACAGAGTTCTTGAAG
TGGTGGCCTAACTACGGCTACACTAGAAGAACAGTATTTGGTATCTGCGCTCTGCTGAAGCCAGTTACCT
TCGGAAAAAGAGTTGGTAGCTCTTGATCCGGCAAACAAACCACCGCTGGTAGCGGTGGTTTTTTTGTTTG
CAAGCAGCAGATTACGCGCAGAAAAAAAGGATCTCAAGAAGATCCTTTGATCTTTTCTACGGGGTCTGAC
GCTCAGTGGAACGAAAACTCACGTTAAGGGATTTTGGTCATGAGATTATCAAAAAGGATCTTCACCTAGA
TCCTTTTAAATTAAAAATGAAGTTTTAAATCAATCTAAAGTATATATGAGTAAACTTGGTCTGACAGTTA
CCAATGCTTAATCAGTGAGGCACCTATCTCAGCGATCTGTCTATTTCGTTCATCCATAGTTGCCTGACTC
CCCGTCGTGTAGATAACTACGATACGGGAGGGCTTACCATCTGGCCCCAGTGCTGCAATGATACCGCGAG
ACCCACGCTCACCGGCTCCAGATTTATCAGCAATAAACCAGCCAGCCGGAAGGGCCGAGCGCAGAAGTGG
TCCTGCAACTTTATCCGCCTCCATCCAGTCTATTAATTGTTGCCGGGAAGCTAGAGTAAGTAGTTCGCCA
GTTAATAGTTTGCGCAACGTTGTTGCCATTGCTACAGGCATCGTGGTGTCACGCTCGTCGTTTGGTATGG
CTTCATTCAGCTCCGGTTCCCAACGATCAAGGCGAGTTACATGATCCCCCATGTTGTGCAAAAAAGCGGT
TAGCTCCTTCGGTCCTCCGATCGTTGTCAGAAGTAAGTTGGCCGCAGTGTTATCACTCATGGTTATGGCA
GCACTGCATAATTCTCTTACTGTCATGCCATCCGTAAGATGCTTTTCTGTGACTGGTGAGTACTCAACCA
AGTCATTCTGAGAATAGTGTATGCGGCGACCGAGTTGCTCTTGCCCGGCGTCAATACGGGATAATACCGC
GCCACATAGCAGAACTTTAAAAGTGCTCATCATTGGAAAACGTTCTTCGGGGCGAAAACTCTCAAGGATC
TTACCGCTGTTGAGATCCAGTTCGATGTAACCCACTCGTGCACCCAACTGATCTTCAGCATCTTTTACTT
TCACCAGCGTTTCTGGGTGAGCAAAAACAGGAAGGCAAAATGCCGCAAAAAAGGGAATAAGGGCGACACG
GAAATGTTGAATACTCATACTCTTCCTTTTTCAATATTATTGAAGCATTTATCAGGGTTATTGTCTCATG
AGCGGATACATA
